Addgene plasmid #227588: pLenti puro HA-H2BC11
Purpose: Lentiviral plasmid expressing human H2BC11 protein
Depositing lab: Melina Fan & Addgene Research Program. Depositing organization: Addgene.
Backbone
  Vector backbone: pLenti
  Backbone size w/o insert (bp): 7274
  Total vector size (bp): 7694
  Vector type: Lentiviral
  Selectable markers: Puromycin
Growth in bacteria
  Bacterial resistance: Ampicillin, 100 μg/mL
  Growth temperature: 37°C
  Growth strain: NEB Stable
  Copy number: High Copy
Gene/Insert
  Gene/Insert name: H2BC11
  Species: H. sapiens (human)
  Insert size (bp): 415
  Entrez Gene: H2BC11 (a.k.a. H2B/r, H2BFR, H2BJ, HIST1H2BJ)
  Promoter: CMV
  Tag / fusion protein: HA (N terminal on insert)
  Cloning method: Gibson Cloning
  Sequencing primers: 5′ CMV-F; 3′ Puro-R
Terms and licenses: Academic/Nonprofit Terms; Industry Terms: Not Available to Industry
How to cite: pLenti puro HA-H2BC11 was a gift from Melina Fan & Addgene Research Program (Addgene plasmid # 227588 ; http://n2t.net/addgene:227588 ; RRID:Addgene_227588)
