[The description below was written by a language model from this plasmid's Addgene catalogue record and pLannotate feature annotations shown in this document.]
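Description:
pLenti puro HA-H2BC11 is a 7,694 bp lentiviral transfer plasmid built on a pLenti backbone for expressing the human histone H2B variant H2BC11 (also known as HIST1H2BJ or H2BJ) in mammalian cells. In bacteria it is maintained through a high-copy ColE1/pUC-type origin and selected with ampicillin via the β-lactamase gene. The backbone also carries small remnants of cloning-vector elements (lac promoter/operator, lacZα and lacI fragments, T3 and T7 promoters) that have no evident role in the payload.

The viral portion has a third-generation, self-inactivating layout. An RSV promoter fused to a truncated HIV-1 5' LTR drives genomic RNA production in packaging cells, followed by the Ψ packaging signal with a gag fragment and the RRE for Rev-dependent nuclear export. A ΔU3 3' LTR closes the viral genome and disables LTR promoter activity after integration, and an SV40 poly(A) signal and SV40 origin lie just downstream of it.

Within this frame, a CMV enhancer/promoter drives the H2BC11 coding sequence with an N-terminal HA epitope tag, allowing detection or immunoprecipitation of the histone. The automated annotation labels the insert as chicken H2B and the tag as a 3xHA fragment. These labels reflect the strong conservation of H2B and a short, apparently single HA tag rather than a discrepancy with the catalogue entry. A partial U6 promoter fragment sits just upstream of the CMV enhancer. Downstream of the insert lie a cPPT/CTS element, which aids nuclear import of the viral genome, and an hPGK promoter driving puromycin N-acetyltransferase. This marker allows selection of stably transduced cells, so the construct suits both transient and stable expression of tagged H2B.
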