Features (pLannotate 1.2.2; 32 found; start..end, strand, type, name):
    108..288     -  LTR            5' LTR (truncated): truncated 5' long terminal repeat (LTR) from HIV-1
    289..515     -  promoter       RSV promoter: Rous sarcoma virus enhancer/promoter
    543..561     -  promoter       T3 promoter: promoter for bacteriophage T3 RNA polymerase
    582..599     +  misc_feature   MCS (fragment): pUC18/19 multiple cloning site
    636..652     -  protein_bind   lac operator: The lac repressor binds to the lac operator to inhibit transcription in E. coli. This inhibition can be relieved by adding lactose or isopropyl-β-D-thiogalactopyranoside (IPTG). lac repressor encoded by lacI
    660..690     -  promoter       lac promoter: promoter for the E. coli lac operon
    705..726     -  protein_bind   CAP binding site: CAP binding activates transcription in the presence of cAMP. E. coli catabolite activator protein
    739..831     -  CDS            lacI (fragment): lac repressor; lacI; The lac repressor binds to the lac operator to inhibit transcription in E. coli. This inhibition can be relieved by adding lactose or isopropyl-β-D-thiogalactopyranoside (IPTG).
   1014..1602    -  rep_origin     ori: high-copy-number ColE1/pMB1/pBR322/pUC origin of replication
   1773..2633    -  CDS            AmpR: β-lactamase; bla; confers resistance to ampicillin, carbenicillin, and related antibiotics
   2634..2738    -  promoter       AmpR promoter: bla
   2833..2868    +  CDS            rop (fragment): Rop protein, which maintains plasmids at low copy number; rop
   2970..3069    +  misc_feature   bom (fragment): basis of mobility region from pBR322
   3075..3232    -  CDS            lacZα (fragment): LacZα fragment of β-galactosidase; lacZ fragment
   3260..3278    +  promoter       T7 promoter: promoter for bacteriophage T7 RNA polymerase
   3299..3434    -  rep_origin     SV40 ori: SV40 origin of replication
   3474..3595    -  polyA_signal   SV40 poly(A) signal: SV40 polyadenylation signal
   3667..3900    -  LTR            3' LTR (ΔU3): self-inactivating 3' long terminal repeat (LTR) from HIV-1
   3902..3985    -  CDS            nef (fragment): NEF_HV1Z2 - Experimental evidence at protein level: Swiss-Prot protein existence level 1. Extracellular Nef protein targets CD4(+) T-lymphocytes for apoptosis by interacting with CXCR4 surface receptors. From Human immunodeficiency virus type 1 group M subtype D (isolate Z2/CDC-Z34) (HIV-1).
   4028..4627    -  CDS            PuroR: puromycin N-acetyltransferase; pac from Streptomyces alboniger; confers resistance to puromycin
   4649..5159    -  promoter       hPGK promoter: human phosphoglycerate kinase 1 promoter
   5208..5325    -  misc_feature   cPPT/CTS: central polypurine tract and central termination sequence of HIV-1
   5373..5400    -  misc_feature   MCS (fragment): multiple cloning site
   5404..5781    -  CDS            H2B-I (sequence withheld): H2B1_CHICK - Experimental evidence at protein level: Swiss-Prot protein existence level 1. Has broad-spectrum antibacterial activity. May be important in the antimicrobial defenses of chick reproductive system during follicle development in the ovary and egg formation in the oviduct. From Gallus gallus (Chicken).
   5791..5817    -  CDS            3xHA (fragment): three tandem HA epitope tags
   5865..6068    -  promoter       CMV promoter: human cytomegalovirus (CMV) immediate early promoter
   6069..6203    -  enhancer       CMV enhancer (fragment): human cytomegalovirus immediate early enhancer; contains an 18-bp deletion relative to the standard CMV enhancer
   6194..6377    -  promoter       U6 promoter (fragment): RNA polymerase III promoter for human U6 snRNA
   6427..6527    -  CDS            Rev (fragment): human immunodeficiency virus 1 (HIV-1) Rev protein; rev; enhances nuclear export of unspliced and incompletely spliced viral mRNAs
   6904..7137    -  misc_feature   RRE: The Rev response element (RRE) of HIV-1 allows for Rev-dependent mRNA export from the nucleus to the cytoplasm.
   7283..7646    -  CDS            HIV-1 gag (fragment): gag protein from human immunodeficiency virus 1; gag
   7630..61      -  misc_feature   HIV-1 Ψ (across the origin): packaging signal of human immunodeficiency virus type 1
>Addgene plasmid #227588 | pLenti puro HA-H2BC11 | addgene full sequence | sequence record 449979 | Addgene NGS Result
GTCGCCGCCCCTCGCCTCTTGCCGTGCGCGCTTCAGCAAGCCGAGTCCTGCGTCGAGAGAGCTCCTCTGG
TTTCCCTTTCGCTTTCAAGTCCCTGTTCGGGCGCCACTGCTAGAGATTTTCCACACTGACTAAAAGGGTC
TGAGGGATCTCTAGTTACCAGAGTCACACAACAGACGGGCACACACTACTTGAAGCACTCAAGGCAAGCT
TTATTGAGGCTTAAGCAGTGGGTTCCCTAGTTAGCCAGAGAGCTCCCAGGCTCAGATCTGGTCTAACCAG
AGAGACCCGTTTATGTATCGAGCTAGGCACTTAAATACAATATCTCTGCAATGCGGCAATTCAGTGGTTC
GTCCAATCCATGTCAGACCCGTCTGTTGCCTTCCTAATAAGGCACGATCGTACCACCTTACTTCCACCAA
TCGGCATGCACGGTGCTTTTTCTCTCCTTGTAAGGCATGTTGCTAACTCATCGTTACCATGTTGCAAGAC
TACAAGAGTATTGCATAAGACTACATTAAGCTTGCAGCTCCAGCTTTTGTTCCCTTTAGTGAGGGTTAAT
TGCGCGCTTGGCGTAATCATGCTGCAGGCATGCAAGCTTGGCGTAATCATGGTCATAGCTGTTTCCTGTG
TGAAATTGTTATCCGCTCACAATTCCACACAACATACGAGCCGGAAGCATAAAGTGTAAAGCCTGGGGTG
CCTAATGAGTGAGCTAACTCACATTAATTGCGTTGCGCTCACTGCCCGCTTTCCAGTCGGGAAACCTGTC
GTGCCAGCTGCATTAATGAATCGGCCAACGCGCGGGGAGAGGCGGTTTGCGTATTGGGCGCTCTTCCGCT
TCCTCGCTCACTGACTCGCTGCGCTCGGTCGTTCGGCTGCGGCGAGCGGTATCAGCTCACTCAAAGGCGG
TAATACGGTTATCCACAGAATCAGGGGATAACGCAGGAAAGAACATGTGAGCAAAAGGCCAGCAAAAGGC
CAGGAACCGTAAAAAGGCCGCGTTGCTGGCGTTTTTCCATAGGCTCCGCCCCCCTGACGAGCATCACAAA
AATCGACGCTCAAGTCAGAGGTGGCGAAACCCGACAGGACTATAAAGATACCAGGCGTTTCCCCCTGGAA
GCTCCCTCGTGCGCTCTCCTGTTCCGACCCTGCCGCTTACCGGATACCTGTCCGCCTTTCTCCCTTCGGG
AAGCGTGGCGCTTTCTCATAGCTCACGCTGTAGGTATCTCAGTTCGGTGTAGGTCGTTCGCTCCAAGCTG
GGCTGTGTGCACGAACCCCCCGTTCAGCCCGACCGCTGCGCCTTATCCGGTAACTATCGTCTTGAGTCCA
ACCCGGTAAGACACGACTTATCGCCACTGGCAGCAGCCACTGGTAACAGGATTAGCAGAGCGAGGTATGT
AGGCGGTGCTACAGAGTTCTTGAAGTGGTGGCCTAACTACGGCTACACTAGAAGAACAGTATTTGGTATC
TGCGCTCTGCTGAAGCCAGTTACCTTCGGAAAAAGAGTTGGTAGCTCTTGATCCGGCAAACAAACCACCG
CTGGTAGCGGTGGTTTTTTTGTTTGCAAGCAGCAGATTACGCGCAGAAAAAAAGGATCTCAAGAAGATCC
TTTGATCTTTTCTACGGGGTCTGACGCTCAGTGGAACGAAAACTCACGTTAAGGGATTTTGGTCATGAGA
TTATCAAAAAGGATCTTCACCTAGATCCTTTTAAATTAAAAATGAAGTTTTAAATCAATCTAAAGTATAT
ATGAGTAAACTTGGTCTGACAGTTACCAATGCTTAATCAGTGAGGCACCTATCTCAGCGATCTGTCTATT
TCGTTCATCCATAGTTGCCTGACTCCCCGTCGTGTAGATAACTACGATACGGGAGGGCTTACCATCTGGC
CCCAGTGCTGCAATGATACCGCGAGACCCACGCTCACCGGCTCCAGATTTATCAGCAATAAACCAGCCAG
CCGGAAGGGCCGAGCGCAGAAGTGGTCCTGCAACTTTATCCGCCTCCATCCAGTCTATTAATTGTTGCCG
GGAAGCTAGAGTAAGTAGTTCGCCAGTTAATAGTTTGCGCAACGTTGTTGCCATTGCTACAGGCATCGTG
GTGTCACGCTCGTCGTTTGGTATGGCTTCATTCAGCTCCGGTTCCCAACGATCAAGGCGAGTTACATGAT
CCCCCATGTTGTGCAAAAAAGCGGTTAGCTCCTTCGGTCCTCCGATCGTTGTCAGAAGTAAGTTGGCCGC
AGTGTTATCACTCATGGTTATGGCAGCACTGCATAATTCTCTTACTGTCATGCCATCCGTAAGATGCTTT
TCTGTGACTGGTGAGTACTCAACCAAGTCATTCTGAGAATAGTGTATGCGGCGACCGAGTTGCTCTTGCC
CGGCGTCAATACGGGATAATACCGCGCCACATAGCAGAACTTTAAAAGTGCTCATCATTGGAAAACGTTC
TTCGGGGCGAAAACTCTCAAGGATCTTACCGCTGTTGAGATCCAGTTCGATGTAACCCACTCGTGCACCC
AACTGATCTTCAGCATCTTTTACTTTCACCAGCGTTTCTGGGTGAGCAAAAACAGGAAGGCAAAATGCCG
CAAAAAAGGGAATAAGGGCGACACGGAAATGTTGAATACTCATACTCTTCCTTTTTCAATATTATTGAAG
CATTTATCAGGGTTATTGTCTCATGAGCGGATACATATTTGAATGTATTTAGAAAAATAAACAAATAGGG
GTTCCGCGCACATTTCCCCGAAAAGTGCCACCTGACGTCTAAGAAACCATTATTATCATGACATTAACCT
ATAAAAATAGGCGTATCACGAGGCCCTTTCGTCTCGCGCGTTTCGGTGATGACGGTGAAAACCTCTGACA
CATGCAGCTCCCGGAGACGGTCACAGCTTGTCTGTAAGCGGATGCCGGGAGCAGACAAGCCCGTCAGGGC
GCGTCAGCGGGTGTTGGCGGGTGTCGGGGCTGGCTTAACTATGCGGCATCAGAGCAGATTGTACTGAGAG
TGCACCATATGCGGTGTGAAATACCGCACAGATGCGTAAGGAGAAAATACCGCATCAGGCGCCATTCGCC
ATTCAGGCTGCGCAACTGTTGGGAAGGGCGATCGGTGCGGGCCTCTTCGCTATTACGCCAGCTGGCGAAA
GGGGGATGTGCTGCAAGGCGATTAAGTTGGGTAACGCCAGGGTTTTCCCAGTCACGACGTTGTAAAACGA
CGGCCAGTGAATTCGAGCTCGGTACCCGGGGAGCGCGCGTAATACGACTCACTATAGGGCGAATTGGGTA
CGTCCCTAGGCCTCCAAAAAAGCCTCCTCACTACTTCTGGAATAGCTCAGAGGCCGAGGCGGCCTCGGCC
TCTGCATAAATAAAAAAAATTAGTCAGCCATGGGGCGGAGAATGGGCGGAACTGGGCGGAGTTAGGGGCG
GGATGGGCGGAGTTAGGGGCGGGATAGCTAGAGCCAGACATGATAAGATACATTGATGAGTTTGGACAAA
CCACAACTAGAATGCAGTGAAAAAAATGCTTTATTTGTGAAATTTGTGATGCTATTGCTTTATTTGTAAC
CATTATAAGCTGCAATAAACAAGTTCCTCTCACTCTCTGATATTCATTTCTTTGCAAGTTATAAATACTG
AATAATAAGATGACATGAACTACTACTGCTAGAGATTTTCCACACTGACTAAAAGGGTCTGAGGGATCTC
TAGTTACCAGAGTCACACAACAGACGGGCACACACTACTTGAAGCACTCAAGGCAAGCTTTATTGAGGCT
TAAGCAGTGGGTTCCCTAGTTAGCCAGAGAGCTCCCAGGCTCAGATCTGGTCTAACCAGAGAGACCCAGT
ACAAGCAAAAAGCAGATCTTGTCTTCGTTGGGAGTGAATTAGCCCTTCCAGTCCCCCCTTTTCTTTTAAA
AAGTGGCTAAGATCTACAGCTGCCTTGTAAGTCATTGGTCTTAAAGGTACCGATGCATGGGGTCGTGCGC
TCCTTTCGGTCGGGCGCTGCGGGTCGTGGGGCGGGCGTCAGGCACCGGGCTTGCGGGTCATGCACCAGGT
GCGCGGTCCTTCGGGCACCTCGACGTCGGCGGTGACGGTGAAGCCGAGCCGCTCGTAGAAGGGGAGGTTG
CGGGGCGCGGAGGTCTCCAGGAAGGCGGGCACCCCGGCGCGCTCGGCCGCCTCCACTCCGGGGAGCACGA
CGGCGCTGCCCAGACCCTTGCCCTGGTGGTCGGGCGAGACGCCGACGGTGGCCAGGAACCACGCGGGCTC
CTTGGGCCGGTGCGGCGCCAGGAGGCCTTCCATCTGTTGCTGCGCGGCCAGCCGGGAACCGCTCAACTCG
GCCATGCGCGGGCCGATCTCGGCGAACACCGCCCCCGCTTCGACGCTCTCCGGCGTGGTCCAGACCGCCA
CCGCGGCGCCGTCGTCCGCGACCCACACCTTGCCGATGTCGAGCCCGACGCGCGTGAGGAAGAGTTCTTG
CAGCTCGGTGACCCGCTCGATGTGGCGGTCCGGATCGACGGTGTGGCGCGTGGCGGGGTAGTCGGCGAAC
GCGGCGGCGAGGGTGCGTACGGCCCTGGGGACGTCGTCGCGGGTGGCGAGGCGCACCGTGGGCTTGTACT
CGGTCATGGTAAGCTCCGGTGGATCCCCCTGGGGAGAGAGGTCGGTGATTCGGTCAACGAGGGAGCCGAC
TGCCGACGTGCGCTCCGGAGGCTTGCAGAATGCGGAACACCGCGCGGGCAGGAACAGGGCCCACACTACC
GCCCCACACCCCGCCTCCCGCACCGCCCCTTCCCGGCCGCTGCTCTCGGCGCGCCCTGCTGAGCAGCCGC
TATTGGCCACAGCCCATCGCGGTCGGCGCGCTGCCATTGCTCCCTGGCGCTGTCCGTCTGCGAGGGTACT
AGTGAGACGTGCGGCTTCCGTTTGTCACGTCCGGCACGCCGCGAACCGCAAGGAACCTTCCCGACTTAGG
GGCGGAGCAGGAAGCGTCGCCGGGGGGCCCACAAGGGTAGCGGCGAAGATCCGGGTGACGCTGCGAACGG
ACGTGAAGAATGTGCGAGACCCAGGGTCGGCGCCGCTGCGTTTCCCGGAACCACGCCCAGAGCAGCCGCG
TCCCTGCGCAAACCCAGGGCTGCCTTGGAAAAGGCGCAACCCCAACCCCCTCGAGCCGCGGCCAAAGTGG
ATCTCTGCTGTCCCTGTAATAAACCCGAAAATTTTGAATTTTTGTAATTTGTTTTTGTAATTCTTTAGTT
TGTATGTCTGTTGCTATTATGTCTACTATTCTTTCCCCTGCACTGTACCCCCCAATCCCCCCTTTTCTTT
TAAAATTGTGGATGAATACTGCCATTTGTCTCGAGGTCGAGAATTCTCTAGAGAAGCTTGAGCTCGAGAT
CTGAGTCCGGCTA
[378 nt withheld, positions 5404-5781]
GGATCCGCTAGCGTAATCCGGAACATCGTATGGGTACATGGTGGCGACCGGTAGCGCTAGCGGATCTGAC
GGTTCACTAAACCAGCTCTGCTTATATAGACCTCCCACCGTACACGCCTACCGCCCATTTGCGTCAATGG
GGCGGAGTTGTTACGACATTTTGGAAAGTCCCGTTGATTTTGGTGCCAAAACAAACTCCCATTGACGTCA
ATGGGGTGGAGACTTGGAAATCCCCGTGAGTCAAACCGCTATCCACGCCCATTGATGTACTGCCAAAACC
GCATCACCATGGTAATAGCGATGACTAATACGTAGATGTACTGCCAAGTAGGAAAGTCCCATAAGGTCAT
GTACTGGGCATAATGCCAGGCGGGCCATTTACCGTCATTGACGTCAATAGGGGGCGTACTTGGCATATGA
TAGTCCATTTTAAAACATAATTTTAAAACTGCAAACTACCCAAGAAATTATTACTTTCTACGTCACGTAT
TTTGTACTAATATCTTTGTGTTTACAGTCAAATTAATTCCAATTATCTCTCTAACAGCCTTGTATCGTAT
ATGCAAATATGAAGGAATCATGGGAAATAGGCCCTCGGTGAAGGGGGCGGCCGCTCGAGGCTAGTCTCGT
GATCGATACCGTCGAGATCCGTTCACTAATCGAATGGATCTGTCTCTGTCTCTCTCTCCACCTTCTTCTT
CTATTCCTTCGGGCCTGTCGGGTCCCCTCGGGGTTGGGAGGTGGGTCTGAAACGATAATGGTGAATATCC
CTGCCTAACTCTATTCACTATAGAAAGTACAGCAAAAACTATTCTTAAACCTACCAAGCCTCCTACTATC
ATTATGAATAATTTTATATACCACAGCCAATTTGTTATGTTAAACCAATTCCACAAACTTGCCCATTTAT
CTAATTCCAATAATTCTTGTTCATTCTTTTCTTGCTGGTTTTGCGATTCTTCAATTAAGGAGTGTATTAA
GCTTGTGTAATTGTTAATTTCTCTGTCCCACTCCATCCAGGTCGTGTGATTCCAAATCTGTTCCAGAGAT
TTATTACTCCAACTAGCATTCCAAGGCACAGCAGTGGTGCAAATGAGTTTTCCAGAGCAACCCCAAATCC
CCAGGAGCTGTTGATCCTTTAGGTATCTTTCCACAGCCAGGATTCTTGCCTGGAGCTGCTTGATGCCCCA
GACTGTGAGTTGCAACAGATGCTGTTGCGCCTCAATAGCCCTCAGCAAATTGTTCTGCTGCTGCACTATA
CCAGACAATAATTGTCTGGCCTGTACCGTCAGCGTCATTGACGCTGCGCCCATAGTGCTTCCTGCTGCTC
CCAAGAACCCAAGGAACAAAGCTCCTATTCCCACTGCTCTTTTTTCTCTCTGCACCACTCTTCTCTTTGC
CTTGGTGGGTGCTACTCCTAATGGTTCAATTTTTACTACTTTATATTTATATAATTCACTTCTCCAATTG
TCCCTCATATCTCCTCCTCCAGGTCTGAAGATCAGCGGCCGCTTGCTGTGCGGTGGTCTTACTTTTGTTT
TGCTCTTCCTCTATCTTGTCTAAAGCTTCCTTGGTGTCTTTTATCTCTATCCTTTGATGCACACAATAGA
GGGTTGCTACTGTATTATATAATGATCTAAGTTCTTCTGATCCTGTCTGAAGGGATGGTTGTAGCTGTCC
CAGTATTTGTCTACAGCCTTCTGATGTTTCTAACAGGCCAGGATTAACTGCGAATCGTTCTAGCTCCCTG
CTTGCCCATACTATATGTTTTAATTTATATTTTTTCTTTCCCCCTGGCCTTAACCGAATTTTTTCCCATC
GCGATCTAATTCTCCCCCGCTTAATACTGACGCTCTCGCACCCATCTCTCTCCTTCTAGCCTCCGCTAGT
CAAAATTTTTGGCGTACTCACCA
